>Addgene plasmid #208772 | phROSA26-Tet-HA-JSAP1_WT | addgene full sequence | sequence record 412878 | Addgene NGS Result
CTAAATTGTAAGCGTTAATATTTTGTTAAAATTCGCGTTAAATTTTTGTTAAATCAGCTCATTTTTTAAC
CAATAGGCCGAAATCGGCAAAATCCCTTATAAATCAAAAGAATAGACCGAGATAGGGT
[37 nt withheld, positions 129-165]
AAAGAACGTGGACTCCAACGTCAAAGG
[49 nt withheld, positions 193-241]
T
[91 nt withheld, positions 243-333]
G
[124 nt withheld, positions 335-458]
CCCATTCGCCATTCAGGCTGCGCAACTGTTGGGAAGGGCGATCGGTGCGGGCCTCTTCGCTATTACGCCA
GCTGGCGAAAGGGGGATGTGCTGCAAGGCGATTAAGTTGGGTAACGCCAGGGTTTTCCCAGTCACGACGT
TGTAAAACGACGGCCAGTGAGCGCGCGTAATACGACTCACTATAGGGCGAATTGGAGCTCAGTGGCAGCA
TCCTCCTAAGAGCTTGGGGAGGGCCAGGCCCACGACCCAAGGAGAGCGAGCGCGGGGAGACGGAGGAGGT
GACCCTTCCCTCCCCTGGGGCCCGATCGTGAGGTTCGGTCTCTTTTCTGTCGGACCCTTACCTTGTCCCA
GGCGCTGCCGGGGCCTGGGCCCGGGCTGCGGCGCACGGCACTCCCGGGAGGCGGCAGGACTCGAGTTAGG
CCCAACGCGGCGCCACGGCGTTTCCTGGCCGGGAATGGCCCGTACCCGTGAGGTGGGGGTGGGGGGCAGA
AAGGCGGAGCGAGCCAAAGGCGGGGAGGGGGGGCAGGGCCAGGGAAAGAGGGGGGCCGGCACTACTGTGT
TGGCGGACTGGCGGGACTGGGGCTGCGTGAGTCTCTGAGCGCAGGCGGGCGGCGGCCGCCCCTCCCCCGG
CAGCGGCGGCGGCGGCGGCGGCGGCGGCGGCGGCAGCTCACTCAGCCCGCTGCCCGAGCGGAAACGCCAC
TGACCGCACGGGGATTCCCAGCGCCGGCGCCAGGGGCACCCGGGACACGCCCCCTCCCGCCGCGCCATTG
GCCTCTCCGCCCACCGCCCCGCACCCATTGGCCCACTCGCCGCCAATCAGCGGAAGCCGCCGGGGCCGCC
TAGAGAAGAGGCTGTGCTTCGGCGCTCCGGCTCCTCAGAGAGCCTCGGCTAGGTAGGGGAGCGGAACTCT
GGTGGGAGGGGAGGTGCGGTGCACTGGGGGGATGGGTGGCTAGGGGGGCCGTCTGGTGGCTTGCGGGGGT
TGCCTTTCCCGTGGGAAGTCGGGAACATAATGTTTGTTACGTTGGGAGGGAAAGGGGTGGCTGGATGCAG
GCGGGAGGGAGGCCCGCCCTGCGGCAACCGGAGGGGGAGGGAGAAGGGAGCGGAAAATGCTCGAAACCGG
ACGGAGCCATTGCTCTCGCAGAGGGAGGAGCGCTTCCGGCTAGCCTCTTGTCGCCGATTGGCCGTTTCTC
CTCCCGCCGTGTGTGAAAACACAAATGGCGTATTCTGGTTGGAGTAAAGCTCCTGTCAGTTACGCCGTCG
GGAGTACGCAGCCGCTTAGCGACTCTCGCGTTGCCCCCTGGGTGGGGCGGGTAGGTAGGTGGGGTGTAGA
GATGCTGGGTGTGCGGGCGCGGCCGGCCTCCTGCGGCGGGAGGGGAGGGTCAGTGAAATTGGCTCTGGCG
CGGGCGTCCTCCCACCCTCCCCTTCCTTCGGGGGAGTCGGTTTACCCGCCGCCTGCTTGTCTTCGACACC
TGATTGGCTGTCGAAGCTGTGGGACCGGGCCCTTGCTACTGGCTCGAGTCTCACATGAGCGAAACCACTG
CGCGGGGCGCGGGGGTGGCGGGGAGGCGGGCGTTGGTACGGTCCTCCCCGAGGCCGAGCGCCGCAGTGTC
TGGCCCCGCGCCCCTGCGCAACGTGGCAGGAAGCGCGCGCTGGAGGCGGGGGCGGGCTGCCGGCCGAGAC
TTCTGGATGGCGGCGGCCGCGGCTCCGCCCCGGGTTCCCACCGCCTGAAGGGCGAGACAAGCCCGACCTG
CTACAGGCACTCGTGGGGGTGGGGGAGGAGCGGGGGTCGGTCCGGCTGGTTTGTGGGTGGGAGGCGCTTG
TTCTCCAAAAACCGGCGCGGAGTCAGTGAGCGAGGAAGCTCGGGGCAGTGAAAAAAATGCTTTATTTGTG
AAATTTGTGATGCTATTGCTTTATTTGTAACCATTATAAGCTGCAATAAACAAGTTAACAACAACAATTG
CATTCATTTTATGTTTCAGGTTCAGGGGGAGGTGTGGGAGGTTTTTTAAAGCAAGTAAAACCTCTACAAA
TGTGGTATGGCTGATTATGATCCTCTGGAGATTTACCCGGGGAGCATGTCAAGGTCAAAATCGTCAAGAG
CGTCAGCAGGCAGCATATCAAGGTCAAAGTCGTCAAGGGCATCGGCTGGGAGCATGTCTAAGTCAAAATC
GTCAAGGGCGTCGGTCGGCCCGCCGCTTTCGCACTTTAGCTGTTTCTCCAGGCCACATATGATTAGTTCC
AGGCCGAAAAGGAAGGCAGGTTCGGCTCCCTGCCGGTCGAACAGCTCAATTGCTTGTTTCAGAAGTGGGG
GCATAGAATCGGTGGTAGGTGTCTCTCTTTCCTCTTTTGCTACTTGATGCTCCTGTTCCTCCAATACGCA
GCCCAGTGTAAAGTGGCCCACGGCGGACAGAGCGTACAGTGCGTTCTCCAGGGAGAAGCCTTGCTGACAC
AGGAACGCGAGCTGATTTTCCAGGGTTTCGTACTGTTTCTCTGTTGGGCGGGTGCCGAGATGCACTTTAG
CCCCGTCGCGATGTGAGAGGAGAGCACAGCGGTATGACTTGGCGTTGTTCCGCAGAAAGTCTTGCCATGA
CTCGCCTTCCAGGGGGCAGGAGTGGGTATGATGCCTGTCCAGCATCTCGATTGGCAGGGCATCGAGCAGG
GCCCGCTTGTTCTTCACGTGCCAGTACAGGGTAGGCTGCTCAACTCCCAGCTTTTGAGCGAGTTTCCTTG
TCGTCAGGCCTTCGATACCGACTCCATTGAGTAATTCCAGAGCAGAGTTTATGACTTTGCTCTTGTCCAG
TCTAGACATGGTAATTCGATGATCCCCCTGGGGAGAGAGGTCGGTGATTCGGTCAACGAGGGAGCCGACT
GCCGACGTGCGCTCCGGAGGCTTGCAGAATGCGGAACACCGCGCGGGCAGGAACAGGGCCCACACTACCG
CCCCACACCCCGCCTCCCGCACCGCCCCTTCCCGGCCGCTGCTCTCGGCGCGCCCTGCTGAGCAGCCGCT
ATTGGCCACAGCCCATCGCGGTCGGCGCGCTGCCATTGCTCCCTGGCGCTGTCCGTCTGCGAGGGTACTA
GTGAGACGTGCGGCTTCCGTTTGTCACGTCCGGCACGCCGCGAACCGCAAGGAACCTTCCCGACTTAGGG
GCGGAGCAGGAAGCGTCGCCGGGGGGCCCACAAGGGTAGCGGCGAAGATCCGGGTGACGCTGCGAACGGA
CGTGAAGAATGTGCGAGACCCAGGGTCGGCGCCGCTGCGTTTCCCGGAACCACGCCCAGAGCAGCCGCGT
CCCTGCGCAAACCCAGGGCTGCCTTGGAAAAGGCGCAACCCCAACCCCGTGGAATTATCACCTCGAGAAT
AAAATATCTTTATTTTCATTACATCTGTGTGTTGGTTTTTTGTGTGAATCGATAGTACTAACATACGCTC
TCCATCAAAACAAAACGAAACAAAACAAACTAGCAAAATAGGCTGTCCCCAGTGCAAGTGCAGGTGCCAG
AACATTTCTCTCTCGAGTTTACTCCCTATCAGTGATAGAGAACGTATGAAGAGTTTACTCCCTATCAGTG
ATAGAGAACGTATGCAGACTTTACTCCCTATCAGTGATAGAGAACGTATAAGGAGTTTACTCCCTATCAG
TGATAGAGAACGTATGACCAGTTTACTCCCTATCAGTGATAGAGAACGTATCTACAGTTTACTCCCTATC
AGTGATAGAGAACGTATATCCAGTTTACTCCCTATCAGTGATAGAGAACGTATAAGCTTTGCTTATGTAA
ACCAGGGCGCCTATAAAAGAGTGCTGATTTTTTGAGTAAACTTCAATTCCACAACACTTTTGTCTTATAC
CAACTTTCCGTACCACTTCCTACCCTCGTAAAGAATTGCCACCATGTACCCCTATGATGTGCCAGACTAC
GCCGATATCGAGATCCAGATGGACGAGGGCGGCGGCGTGGTGGTGTACCAGGACGACTACTGCTCCGGCT
CGGTGATGTCGGAGCGGGTGTCGGGCCTGGCGGGCTCCATCTACCGCGAGTTCGAGCGCCTCATCCACTG
CTACGACGAGGAGGTGGTCAAGGAGCTCATGCCGCTGGTGGTGAACGTGCTGGAGAACCTAGACTCGGTG
CTCAGCGAGAACCAGGAGCACGAGGTGGAGCTGGAGCTGCTGCGCGAGGACAACGAGCAGCTGCTCACCC
AGTACGAGCGTGAGAAGGCGCTGCGCAGGCAGGCGGAGGAGAAATTCATTGAGTTTGAAGATGCTCTGGA
ACAAGAGAAGAAAGAGCTGCAAATCCAGGTGGAGCACTACGAGTTCCAGACGCGCCAGCTGGAGCTGAAG
GCCAAGAACTATGCCGATCAGATTTCCCGGTTGGAGGAGCGGGAGTCGGAGATGAAGAAGGAGTACAATG
CCCTGCACCAGCGGCACACAGAGATGATACAGACCTACGTGGAGCACATTGAGAGGTCCAAGATGCAGCA
GGTCGGAGGAAACAGCCAGACCGAGAGCAGCCTGCCGGGGCGGAGGAAGGAGCGCCCCACCTCCCTGAAC
GTGTTCCCCCTGGCTGACGGCACGGTACGTGCACAGATCGGGGGCAAGCTCGTGCCTGCGGGGGACCACT
GGCACCTGAGTGACCTCGGCCAGCTGCAGTCCAGCTCCAGCTACCAGTGTCCACAGGATGAAATGTCCGA
GTCAGGCCAGTCCTCGGCGGCCGCCACACCCAGCACCACAGGCACCAAGTCCAACACGCCCACATCCTCC
GTGCCCTCGGCCGCCGTCACACCCCTCAACGAGAGCCTGCAGCCCCTGGGGGACTATGGCGTGGGCTCCA
AGAACAGCAAGCGTGCCCGGGAGAAGCGCGACAGCCGCAACATGGAAGTACAGGTCACCCAGGAGATGCG
CAACGTCAGTATAGGCATGGGCAGCAGTGACGAGTGGTCTGATGTTCAAGACATTATTGACTCCACGCCA
GAGCTGGACATGTGTCCAGAGACCCGCCTGGACCGCACAGGAAGCAGCCCAACCCAGGGCATCGTGAACA
AAGCTTTCGGCATCAACACCGACTCCCTGTACCATGAGCTGTCGACGGCAGGGTCTGAGGTCATCGGGGA
TGTGGACGAAGGGGCCGACCTCCTAGGGGAGTTCTCAGGAATGGGCAAAGAAGTGGGGAATCTGCTACTG
GAAAACTCACAGCTTCTGGAAACCAAAAACGCCTTGAATGTGGTGAAGAATGACCTGATTGCCAAGGTCG
ACCAGCTGTCCGGGGAGCAGGAGGTGCTGAGGGGCGAGTTGGAGGCTGCTAAGCAGGCCAAAGTCAAGCT
GGAAAACCGTATCAAGGAGCTGGAAGAGGAACTGAAAAGAGTGAAGTCCGAGGCCATCATCGCCCGCCGT
GAACCCAAAGAAGAGGCGGAGGATGTAAGCAGCTATCTCTGTACAGAATCGGACAAAATCCCCATGGCCC
AGCGCCGCCGCTTCACGCGGGTGGAGATGGCCCGTGTGCTCATGGAGCGGAACCAGTACAAGGAGCGGCT
GATGGAGCTGCAGGAGGCTGTGCGGTGGACTGAGATGATCAGAGCGTCCCGAGAGCACCCATCCGTCCAG
GAGAAGAAGAAGTCGACCATCTGGCAGTTCTTCAGCCGCCTCTTCAGCTCTTCCTCCAGCCCCCCTCCGG
CCAAGCGCCCCTATCCCTCGGTGAACATCCACTACAAGTCACCCACCACTGCCGGCTTCAGCCAGCGCCG
CAACCATGCCATGTGCCCGATCTCGGCAGGCAGCCGGCCCCTGGAATTCTTCCCTGACGACGACTGCACG
TCCTCCGCCCGTCGAGAGCAGAAGCGCGAGCAGTACCGCCAGGTGCGTGAGCACGTGCGTAACGACGACG
GCCGTCTGCAGGCCTGCGGCTGGAGCCTGCCCGCCAAGTACAAGCAGCTGAGTCCCAACGGGGGCCAGGA
GGACACGCGGATGAAGAACGTGCCGGTGCCGGTGTACTGCCGCCCTCTGGTGGAGAAGGACCCCACCATG
AAGCTGTGGTGTGCCGCGGGCGTCAACCTGAGCGGGTGGAGGCCCAATGAGGACGACGCTGGGAATGGAG
TCAAGCCAGCGCCAGGCCGCGATCCCCTGACCTGCGACCGCGAAGGAGACGGCGAGCCCAAGAGCGCCCA
CACGTCTCCCGAGAAGAAGAAGGCCAAGGAGCTCCCTGAAATGGACGCCACCTCCAGCCGGGTGTGGATC
CTGACCAGCACCCTGACCACCAGCAAGGTGGTGATCATCGACGCCAACCAGCCGGGCACGGTGGTGGACC
AGTTCACCGTCTGCAACGCGCACGTGCTGTGCATCTCCAGCATCCCCGCGGCCAGCGACAGCGACTACCC
TCCCGGGGAGATGTTCCTGGACAGCGACGTGAACCCAGAGGACCCGGGCGCAGATGGCGTGCTGGCCGGT
ATCACCCTGGTGGGCTGTGCCACCCGCTGCAACGTGCCGCGGAGCAACTGCTCCTCCCGAGGGGACACCC
CAGTGCTAGACAAGGGGCAGGGGGAGGTGGCCACCATCGCCAACGGGAAGGTCAACCCGTCCCAGTCCAC
AGAGGAGGCCACAGAGGCCACGGAGGTGCCAGACCCTGGGCCCAGCGAGCCAGAGACAGCCACATTGCGG
CCCGGGCCTCTCACAGAGCACGTCTTCACTGACCCAGCCCCGACCCCGTCCTCTGGCCCCCAGCCTGGCA
GCGAGAACGGGCCAGAGCCTGACAGCAGCAGCACACGGCCAGAGCCAGAGCCCAGCGGGGACCCCACGGG
AGCAGGCAGCAGTGCTGCACCCACCATGTGGCTGGGAGCCCAGAACGGCTGGCTCTATGTGCACTCGGCT
GTGGCCAACTGGAAGAAGTGCCTGCACTCCATCAAGCTGAAGGATTCTGTGCTGAGCCTGGTGCATGTCA
AAGGCCGTGTGCTGGTGGCTCTGGCGGACGGGACCCTGGCCATCTTCCACCGTGGTGAAGATGGCCAGTG
GGATCTGAGCAACTATCACCTAATGGACCTGGGCCACCCGCACCACTCCATCCGCTGCATGGCTGTTGTG
TACGACCGCGTGTGGTGTGGCTACAAGAACAAGGTGCACGTCATCCAGCCCAAGACCATGCAGATAGAGA
AGTCATTTGACGCCCACCCGCGGCGGGAGAGCCAGGTGCGGCAGCTGGCGTGGATCGGCGATGGCGTATG
GGTGTCCATCCGCCTGGACTCCACCCTGAGGCTCTACCATGCACACACGCACCAGCATCTACAGGACGTG
GACATTGAGCCCTACGTCAGCAAGATGCTAGGCACTGGCAAGCTGGGTTTCTCCTTCGTACGCATCACGG
CCCTGCTTGTCGCGGGCAGCCGGCTCTGGGTGGGCACCGGCAACGGAGTGGTCATCTCCATCCCCCTGAC
AGAGACTGTGGTCCTGCACCGAGGCCAGCTCCTGGGGCTCCGAGCCAATAAGACATCCCCCACCTCTGGG
GAGGGCGCCCGTCCCGGGGGCATCATCCACGTGTATGGCGATGACAGCAGTGACAGGGCGGCCAGCAGCT
TCATCCCCTACTGCTCCATGGCCCAGGCCCAGCTATGCTTCCATGGGCACCGCGATGCCGTGAAGTTCTT
TGTCTCGGTGCCAGGGAACGTGCTGGCCACCCTGAATGGCAGTGTGCTGGACAGCCCAGCCGAGGGCCCT
GGGCCAGCTGCCCCTGCCTCGGAGGTCGAGGGCCAGAAGCTGCGGAACGTGCTGGTGCTGAGCGGCGGGG
AGGGCTACATCGACTTCCGCATTGGAGACGGAGAGGACGACGAGACGGAGGAGGGCGCAGGGGACATGAG
CCAGGTGAAGCCCGTGCTGTCCAAGGCAGAGCGCAGTCACATCATCGTGTGGCAGGTGTCCTACACCCCC
GAGTGAGATCCAGATCTCTGCAGCATATGTCTAGAGGATCATAATCAGCCATACCACATTTGTAGAGGTT
TTACTTGCTTTAAAAAACCTCCCACACCTCCCCCTGAACCTGAAACATAAAATGAATGCAATTGTTGTTG
TTAACTTGTTTATTGCAGCTTATAATGGTTACAAATAAAGCAATAGCATCACAAATTTCACAAATAAAGC
ATTTTTTTCACTGCCGACGTCAGGTGGCACTTTTCGGGGCGATCATATTCAATAACCCTTAATATAACTT
CGTATAATGTATGCTATACGAAGTTATTAGGTCTGAAGAGGAGTTTACGTCCAGCCAAGCTTAGGATCTC
GACCTCGAAATTCTACCGGGTAGGGGAGGCGCTTTTCCCAAGGCAGTCTGGAGCTGAGGCGGAAAGAACC
AGCTGTGGAATGTGTGTCAGTTAGGGTGTGGAAAGTCCCCAGGCTCCCCAGCAGGCAGAAGTATGCAAAG
CATGCATCTCAATTAGTCAGCAACCAGGTGTGGAAAGTCCCCAGGCTCCCCAGCAGGCAGAAGTATGCAA
AGCATGCATCTCAATTAGTCAGCAACCATAGTCCCGCCCCTAACTCCGCCCATCCCGCCCCTAACTCCGC
CCAGTTCCGCCCATTCTCCGCCCCATGGCTGACTAATTTTTTTTATTTATGCAGAGGCCGAGGCCGCCTC
GGCCTCTGAGCTATTCCAGAAGTAGTGAGGAGGCTTTTTTGGAGGCCTAGGCTTTTGCAAAGATCGATCA
AGAGACAGGATGAGGATCGTTTCGCATGATTGAACAAGATGGATTGCACGCAGGTTCTCCGGCCGCTTGG
GTGGAGAGGCTATTCGGCTATGACTGGGCACAACAGACAATCGGCTGCTCTGATGCCGCCGTGTTCCGGC
TGTCAGCGCAGGGGCGCCCGGTTCTTTTTGTCAAGACCGACCTGTCCGGTGCCCTGAATGAACTGCAAGA
CGAGGCAGCGCGGCTATCGTGGCTGGCCACGACGGGCGTTCCTTGCGCAGCTGTGCTCGACGTTGTCACT
GAAGCGGGAAGGGACTGGCTGCTATTGGGCGAAGTGCCGGGGCAGGATCTCCTGTCATCTCACCTTGCTC
CTGCCGAGAAAGTATCCATCATGGCTGATGCAATGCGGCGGCTGCATACGCTTGATCCGGCTACCTGCCC
ATTCGACCACCAAGCGAAACATCGCATCGAGCGAGCACGTACTCGGATGGAAGCCGGTCTTGTCGATCAG
GATGATCTGGACGAAGAGCATCAGGGGCTCGCGCCAGCCGAACTGTTCGCCAGGCTCAAGGCGAGCATGC
CCGACGGCGAGGATCTCGTCGTGACCCATGGCGATGCCTGCTTGCCGAATATCATGGTGGAAAATGGCCG
CTTTTCTGGATTCATCGACTGTGGCCGGCTGGGTGTGGCGGACCGCTATCAGGACATAGCGTTGGCTACC
CGTGATATTGCTGAAGAGCTTGGCGGCGAATGGGCTGACCGCTTCCTCGTGCTTTACGGTATCGCCGCTC
CCGATTCGCAGCGCATCGCCTTCTATCGCCTTCTTGACGAGTTCTTCTGAGCGTCGATGATATCAGATCC
CCGGGATGCAGAAATTGATGATCTATTAAACAATAAAGATGTCCACTAAAATGGAAGTTTTTCCTGTCAT
ACTTTGTTAAGAAGGGTGAGAACAGAGTACCTACATTTTGAATGGAAGGATTGGAGCTACGGGGGTGGGG
GTGGGGTGGGATTAGATAAATGCCTGCTCTTTACTGAAGGCTCTTTACTATTGCTTTATGATAATGTTTC
ATAGTTGGATATCATAATTTAAACAAGCAAAACCAAATTAAGGGCCAGCTCATTCCTCCCACTCATGATC
TATAGATCTATAGATCTCTCGTGGGATCATTGTTTTTCTCTTGATTCCCACTTTGTGGTTCTAAGTACTG
TGGTTTCCAAATGTGTCAGTTTCATAGCCTGAAGAACGAGATCAGCAGCCTCTGTTCCACATACACTTCA
TTCTCAGTATTGTTTTGCCAAGTTCTAATTCCATCAGAAGCTGGTCGAGATCCGGAACCCTTAATATAAC
TTCGTATAATGTATGCTATACGAAGTTATTAGGTCCCTCGAAGAGGTTCACTATGAGGGAGCTGCGGTGG
AGGAGGTGGAGAGAAGGCCGCACCCTTCTGGGCAGGGGGAGGGGAGTGCCGCAATACCTTTATGGGAGTT
CTCTGCTGCCTCCCGTCTTGTAAGGACCGCCCTGGGCCTGGAAGAAGCCCTCCCTCCTTTCCTCCTCGCG
TGATCTCGTCATCGCCTCCATGTCGAGTCGCTTCTCGATTATGGGCGGGATTCTTTTGCCTAGGCTTAAG
GGGCTAACTTGGTCCCTGGGCGTTGCCCTGCAGGGGAGTGAGCAGCTGTAAGATTTGAGGGGCGACTCCG
ATTAGTTTATCTTCCCACGGACTAGAGTTGGTGTCGAGGTTATTGTAATAAGGGTGGGGTAGGGAAATGG
AGCTTAGTCATTCACCTGGGGCTGATTTTATGCAACGAGACTGCGGATTATCACTAATCATTTTTGGAGC
ATTTTTCTAGAGACAGACATAAAGCATGATCACCTGAGTTTTATACCATTTGAGACCCTTGCTGCACCAC
CAAAGTGTAGCATCAGGTTAAATCTTAATAGAAAAATTTTAGCTTTTGCTTGAGAAACCAGTGCTTCCCT
CCCTCACCCTCTCTCCCCAGGCTCTCTACCCCTTTGCATCCCTACCAGGCATCTTAGCAACTCTCACTCA
TACTTGATCCCATTTTCCATTTGTTGTACTTGCTCCTCCAGTATTCAGACATAGCACTAGCTTTCTCCCT
CTCTTGATCTTGGGTAGCCTGGTGTCTCGCGAAACCAGACAGATTGGTTCCACCACAAATTAAGGCTTGA
GCTGGGGCTTGACTCTTACCCAGCAGTGCTTTTATTCCTCCCTAGTTCACGTTCTTAAATGTTTATCTTG
ATTTTCATTTTATCCTTTTTCCTTAGCTGGGATTCTGTCCCTGACCGTCTTCACAGTCCAGGTGATCTTG
ACTACTGCTTTACAGAGAATTGGATCTGAGGTTAGGCAACATCTCCCTTTTTCTTCCTCTAAATACCTCT
CATTTCTGTTCTTACCAGTTAGTAACTGATCTCAGATGCCTGTGTGATAGCTGGTACCCAGCTTTTGTTC
CCTTTAGTGAGGGTTAATTGCGCGCTTGGCGTAATCATGGTCATAGCTGTTTCCTGTGTGAAATTGTTAT
CCGCTCACAATTCCACACAACATACGAGCCGGGAGCATAAAGTGTAAAGCCTGGGGTGCCTAATGAGTGA
GCTAACTCACATTAATTGCGTTGCGCTCACTGCCCGCTTTCCAGTCGGGAAACCTGTCGTGCCAGCTGCA
TTAATGAATCGGCCAACGCGCGGGGAGAGGCGGTTTGCGTATTGGGCGCTCTTCCGCTTCCTCGCTCACT
GACTCGCTGCGCTCGGTCGTTCGGCTGCGGCGAGCGGTATCAGCTCACTCAAAGGCGGTAATACGGTTAT
CCACAGAATCAGGGGATAACGCAGGAAAGAACATGTGAGCAAAAGGCCAGCAAAAGGCCAGGAACCGTAA
AAAGGCCGCGTTGCTGGCGTTTTTCCATAGGCTCCGCCCCCCTGACGAGCATCACAAAAATCGACGCTCA
AGTCAGAGGTGGCGAAACCCGACAGGACTATAAAGATACCAGGCGTTTCCCCCTGGAAGCTCCCTCGTGC
GCTCTCCTGTTCCGACCCTGCCGCTTACCGGATACCTGTCCGCCTTTCTCCCTTCGGGAAGCGTGGCGCT
TTCTCATAGCTCACGCTGTAGGTATCTCAGTTCGGTGTAGGTCGTTCGCTCCAAGCTGGGCTGTGTGCAC
GAACCCCCCGTTCAGCCCGACCGCTGCGCCTTATCCGGTAACTATCGTCTTGAGTCCAACCCGGTAAGAC
ACGACTTATCGCCACTGGCAGCAGCCACTGGTAACAGGATTAGCAGAGCGAGGTATGTAGGCGGTGCTAC
AGAGTTCTTGAAGTGGTGGCCTAACTACGGCTACACTAGAAGAACAGTATTTGGTATCTGCGCTCTGCTG
AAGCCAGTTACCTTCGGAAAAAGAGTTGGTAGCTCTTGATCCGGCAAACAAACCACCGCTGGTAGCGGTG
GTTTTTTTGTTTGCAAGCAGCAGATTACGCGCAGAAAAAAAGGATCTCAAGAAGATCCTTTGATCTTTTC
TACGGGGTCTGACGCTCAGTGGAACGAAAACTCACGTTAAGGGATTTTGGTCATGAGATTATCAAAAAGG
ATCTTCACCTAGATCCTTTTAAATTAAAAATGAAGTTTTAAATCAATCTAAAGTATATATGAGTAAACTT
GGTCTGACAGTTACCAATGCTTAATCAGTGAGGCACCTATCTCAGCGATCTGTCTATTTCGTTCATCCAT
AGTTGCCTGACTCCCCGTCGTGTAGATAACTACGATACGGGAGGGCTTACCATCTGGCCCCAGTGCTGCA
ATGATACCGCGAGACCCACGCTCACCGGCTCCAGATTTATCAGCAATAAACCAGCCAGCCGGAAGGGCCG
AGCGCAGAAGTGGTCCTGCAACTTTATCCGCCTCCATCCAGTCTATTAATTGTTGCCGGGAAGCTAGAGT
AAGTAGTTCGCCAGTTAATAGTTTGCGCAACGTTGTTGCCATTGCTACAGGCATCGTGGTGTCACGCTCG
TCGTTTGGTATGGCTTCATTCAGCTCCGGTTCCCAACGATCAAGGCGAGTTACATGATCCCCCATGTTGT
GCAAAAAAGCGGTTAGCTCCTTCGGTCCTCCGATCGTTGTCAGAAGTAAGTTGGCCGCAGTGTTATCACT
CATGGTTATGGCAGCACTGCATAATTCTCTTACTGTCATGCCATCCGTAAGATGCTTTTCTGTGACTGGT
GAGTACTCAACCAAGTCATTCTGAGAATAGTGTATGCGGCGACCGAGTTGCTCTTGCCCGGCGTCAATAC
GGGATAATACCGCGCCACATAGCAGAACTTTAAAAGTGCTCATCATTGGAAAACGTTCTTCGGGGCGAAA
ACTCTCAAGGATCTTACCGCTGTTGAGATCCAGTTCGATGTAACCCACTCGTGCACCCAACTGATCTTCA
GCATCTTTTACTTTCACCAGCGTTTCTGGGTGAGCAAAAACAGGAAGGCAAAATGCCGCAAAAAAGGGAA
TAAGGGCGACACGGAAATGTTGAATACTCATACTCTTCCTTTTTCAATATTATTGAAGCATTTATCAGGG
TTATTGTCTCATGAGCGGATACATATTTGAATGTATTTAGAAAAATAAACAAATAGGGGTTCCGCGCACA
TTTCCCCGAAAAGTGCCAC
Features (pLannotate 1.2.2; 28 found; start..end, strand, type, name):
     30..458     -  rep_origin     f1 ori (sequence partly withheld): f1 bacteriophage origin of replication; arrow indicates direction of (+) strand synthesis
    463..618     -  CDS            lacZα (fragment): LacZα fragment of β-galactosidase; lacZ fragment
    626..644     +  promoter       T7 promoter: promoter for bacteriophage T7 RNA polymerase
   1093..1110    +  promoter       chicken β-actin promoter (fragment): contains a 21-bp deletion relative to the standard chicken β-actin promoter
   2323..2404    -  polyA_signal   SV40 poly(A) signal: SV40 polyadenylation signal
   2427..2510    -  CDS            large T antigen (fragment): large T antigen from SV40 (simian virus 40)
   2521..3267    -  CDS            Tet-On® 3G: modified rtTA protein that binds tightly to promoters containing the tet operator in the presence of doxycycline
   3286..3796    -  promoter       hPGK promoter: human phosphoglycerate kinase 1 promoter
   3816..3864    +  polyA_signal   poly(A) signal: synthetic polyadenylation signal
   3878..3969    +  misc_feature   pause site: RNA polymerase II transcriptional pause signal from the human α2 globin gene
   3973..4340    +  promoter       TRE3GS promoter: 3rd-generation Tet-responsive promoter that can be activated by binding of Tet-On® 3G, modified to eliminate binding sites for endogenous mammalian transcription factors
   4385..8371    +  CDS            MAPK8IP3: JIP3_HUMAN - Also known as JIP3, KIAA1066. Experimental evidence at protein level: Swiss-Prot protein existence level 1. The JNK-interacting protein (JIP) group of scaffold proteins selectively mediates JNK signaling by aggregating specific components of the MAPK cascade to form a functional JNK signaling module (PubMed:12189133). May function as a regulator of vesicle transport, through interactions with the JNK-signaling components and motor proteins (By similarity). Promotes neuronal axon elongation in a kinesin- and JNK-dependent manner. Activates cofilin at axon tips via local activation
   8405..8488    +  CDS            large T antigen (fragment): large T antigen from SV40 (simian virus 40)
   8511..8592    +  polyA_signal   SV40 poly(A) signal: SV40 polyadenylation signal
   8642..8675    -  protein_bind   loxP: Cre-mediated recombination occurs in the 8-bp core sequence (GCATACAT). Cre recombinase
   8736..8772    +  promoter       PGK promoter (fragment): mouse phosphoglycerate kinase 1 promoter
   8772..9129    +  promoter       SV40 promoter: SV40 enhancer and early promoter
   9164..9958    +  CDS            NeoR/KanR: aminoglycoside phosphotransferase from Tn5; aph(3')-II (or nptII); confers resistance to neomycin, kanamycin, and G418 (Geneticin®)
   9985..10437   +  polyA_signal   PGK poly(A) signal: mouse phosphoglycerate kinase 1 polyadenylation signal
  10464..10497   -  protein_bind   loxP: Cre-mediated recombination occurs in the 8-bp core sequence (GCATACAT). Cre recombinase
  11589..11607   -  promoter       T3 promoter: promoter for bacteriophage T3 RNA polymerase
  11650..11672   -  protein_bind   lac operator (fragment): The lac repressor binds to the lac operator to inhibit transcription in E. coli. This inhibition can be relieved by adding lactose or isopropyl-β-D-thiogalactopyranoside (IPTG). lac repressor encoded by lacI
  11676..11706   -  promoter       lac promoter: promoter for the E. coli lac operon
  11721..11742   -  protein_bind   CAP binding site: CAP binding activates transcription in the presence of cAMP. E. coli catabolite activator protein
  11755..11847   -  CDS            lacI (fragment): lac repressor; lacI; The lac repressor binds to the lac operator to inhibit transcription in E. coli. This inhibition can be relieved by adding lactose or isopropyl-β-D-thiogalactopyranoside (IPTG).
  12030..12618   -  rep_origin     ori: high-copy-number ColE1/pMB1/pBR322/pUC origin of replication
  12789..13649   -  CDS            AmpR: β-lactamase; bla; confers resistance to ampicillin, carbenicillin, and related antibiotics
  13650..13754   -  promoter       AmpR promoter: bla
