[The description below was written by a language model from this plasmid's Addgene catalogue record and pLannotate feature annotations shown in this document.]
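Description:
phROSA26-Tet-HA-JSAP1_WT is a mammalian expression and genome-targeting donor plasmid built on the pMK365 backbone, designed to place a doxycycline-inducible copy of human JSAP1 (JIP3, encoded by MAPK8IP3) at the human ROSA26 safe-harbour locus. In bacteria it is maintained as a high-copy plasmid through a ColE1/pUC-type origin with ampicillin selection. The backbone also retains an f1 origin, lacZα and lac regulatory remnants, and flanking T7 and T3 promoters typical of a pBluescript-like cloning vector.

The payload is an all-in-one Tet-On system. A human PGK promoter drives the Tet-On 3G reverse transactivator, terminated by an SV40 polyadenylation signal, on the reverse strand. In the opposite direction, a synthetic poly(A) signal and a transcriptional pause site insulate the TRE3GS promoter from read-through. That promoter controls wild-type JSAP1 carrying an N-terminal HA tag according to the catalogue entry, followed by an SV40 poly(A) signal, so the tagged protein is expressed only when doxycycline allows the transactivator to bind. Downstream lies a neomycin resistance cassette with an SV40 promoter and a PGK poly(A) signal. It permits G418 selection of integrants and is flanked by loxP sites in the same orientation, so Cre could excise it afterwards.

The unannotated stretches on either side of this payload presumably correspond to the ROSA26 homology arms, but the feature table does not label them, and the nuclease or guide used for targeting is not stated. The HA tag is likewise not annotated separately. The record indicates use for generating knock-in human cell lines with inducible JSAP1 overexpression, in a study linking the related JNK-associated leucine zipper protein to chromosomal instability.
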