Addgene plasmid #208772: phROSA26-Tet-HA-JSAP1_WT
Purpose: Tetracycline inducible expression vector for HA-JSAP1_WT, used as a donor plasmid for HA-JSAP1_WT knock-in at the human ROSA26 locus
Depositing lab: Katsuji Yoshioka. Depositing organization: Kanazawa University. Publication: Overexpression of JNK-associated leucine zipper protein induces chromosomal instability through interaction with dynein light intermediate chain 1. Suzuki R, Kanemaki MT, Suzuki T, Yoshioka K. Genes Cells. 2023 Nov 14. doi: 10.1111/gtc.13083. PubMed 37963657.
Backbone
  Vector backbone: pMK365
  Backbone manufacturer: Addgene #121185
  Vector type: Mammalian Expression
  Selectable markers: Neomycin (select with G418)
Growth in bacteria
  Bacterial resistance: Ampicillin, 100 μg/mL
  Growth temperature: 37°C
  Growth strain: DH5alpha
  Copy number: High Copy
Gene/Insert
  Gene/Insert name: JSAP1 (alt names: JIP3; MAP8IP3)
  Species: H. sapiens (human)
  Insert size (bp): 4023
  Entrez Gene: MAPK8IP3 (a.k.a. JIP-3, JIP3, JSAP1, NEDBA, SYD2, syd)
  Tag / fusion protein: HA (N terminal on insert)
  Cloning method: Ligation Independent Cloning
  Sequencing primers: 5′ CTTTGCTTATGTAAACCAGG; 3′ attaagggttattgaatatgatcgCCCCGAAAAGTGCCACCTGACGTCG
Terms and licenses: Academic/Nonprofit Terms; Industry Terms: Not Available to Industry
How to cite: phROSA26-Tet-HA-JSAP1_WT was a gift from Katsuji Yoshioka (Addgene plasmid # 208772 ; http://n2t.net/addgene:208772 ; RRID:Addgene_208772)
